Addgene plasmid #53951: MX1_pCSdest
Depositing lab: Roger Reeves. Depositing organization: Johns Hopkins University and School of Medicine. Publication: Survey of Human Chromosome 21 Gene Expression Effects on Early Development in Danio rerio. Edie S, Zaghloul NA, Leitch CC, Klinedinst DK, Lebron J, Thole JF, McCallion AS, Katsanis N, Reeves RH. G3 (Bethesda). 2018 Jul 2;8(7):2215-2223. doi: 10.1534/g3.118.200144. PubMed 29760202.
Backbone
  Vector backbone: pCSDest
  Backbone manufacturer: Lawson Lab (Addgene Plasmid 22423)
  Backbone size w/o insert (bp): 4095
  Vector type: Mammalian Expression
Growth in bacteria
  Bacterial resistance: Ampicillin, 100 μg/mL
  Growth temperature: 37°C
  Growth strain: Top10
  Copy number: High Copy
Gene/Insert
  Gene/Insert name: MX1
  Species: H. sapiens (human)
  Insert size (bp): 2753
  Entrez Gene: MX1 (a.k.a. IFI-78K, IFI78, MX, MxA, lncMX1-215)
  Promoter: SP6 and CMV
  Cloning method: Gateway Cloning
  Sequencing primers: 5′ CMV-F; 3′ EBV-Rev
Terms and licenses: Academic/Nonprofit Terms; Industry Terms
How to cite: MX1_pCSdest was a gift from Roger Reeves (Addgene plasmid # 53951 ; http://n2t.net/addgene:53951 ; RRID:Addgene_53951)
