[The description below was written by a language model from this plasmid's Addgene catalogue record and pLannotate feature annotations shown in this document.]
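Description:
MX1_pCSdest is a Gateway expression clone carrying the human MX1 open reading frame in the pCSDest backbone, a pCS2-type destination vector catalogued for mammalian expression. In bacteria it is maintained as a high-copy plasmid through a ColE1/pUC-type origin and selected with ampicillin via the β-lactamase gene. An f1 origin and remnants of lac promoter/operator, lacI and lacZα sequences are also present as backbone carry-over.

The payload is arranged as a dual-purpose transcription unit. The simian cytomegalovirus IE94 enhancer/promoter lies at the end of the linearised sequence record and, because the plasmid is circular, reads directly into an SP6 phage promoter, then attB1, the MX1 coding sequence, attB2 and an SV40 polyadenylation signal. The attB sites are the scars of the Gateway recombination that placed the insert. The CMV element drives expression after the DNA is introduced into vertebrate cells, while SP6 allows in vitro synthesis of sense mRNA that includes the SV40 polyadenylation signal. T7 (a fragment) and T3 promoters sit downstream in the antisense orientation. No epitope tag or reporter is annotated. MX1 encodes an interferon-induced dynamin-like GTPase with antiviral activity against many RNA viruses and some DNA viruses.

The catalogue gives an insert size of about 2.75 kb, whereas the annotated coding sequence spans roughly 2 kb within a 6,139 nt sequenced plasmid, so the listed figures do not match the sequence record exactly. The associated publication surveyed the effects of expressing human chromosome 21 genes on early zebrafish development, which fits use of this clone for expressing MX1 in embryos.
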