Features (pLannotate 1.2.2; 17 found; start..end, strand, type, name):
     35..53      +  promoter       SP6 promoter: promoter for bacteriophage SP6 RNA polymerase
    108..128     +  protein_bind   attB1: mutant version of attB; core recombination site for the Gateway® BP reaction BP Clonase™
    134..2119    +  CDS            MX1: MX1_HUMAN - Experimental evidence at protein level: Swiss-Prot protein existence level 1. Interferon-induced dynamin-like GTPase with antiviral activity against a wide range of RNA viruses and some DNA viruses. Its target viruses include negative-stranded RNA viruses and HBV through binding and inactivation of their ribonucleocapsid. May also antagonize reoviridae and asfarviridae replication. Inhibits thogoto virus (THOV) replication by preventing the nuclear import of viral nucleocapsids. Inhibits La Crosse virus (LACV) replication by sequestering viral nucleoprotein in perinuclear complexes
   2124..2148    -  protein_bind   attB2: mutant version of attB; recombination site for the Gateway® BP reaction BP Clonase™
   2170..2187    -  promoter       T7 promoter (fragment): promoter for bacteriophage T7 RNA polymerase
   2192..2326    -  polyA_signal   SV40 poly(A) signal: SV40 polyadenylation signal
   2439..2457    -  promoter       T3 promoter: promoter for bacteriophage T3 RNA polymerase
   2502..2518    -  protein_bind   lac operator: The lac repressor binds to the lac operator to inhibit transcription in E. coli. This inhibition can be relieved by adding lactose or isopropyl-β-D-thiogalactopyranoside (IPTG). lac repressor encoded by lacI
   2526..2556    -  promoter       lac promoter: promoter for the E. coli lac operon
   2571..2592    -  protein_bind   CAP binding site: CAP binding activates transcription in the presence of cAMP. E. coli catabolite activator protein
   2605..2697    -  CDS            lacI (fragment): lac repressor; lacI; The lac repressor binds to the lac operator to inhibit transcription in E. coli. This inhibition can be relieved by adding lactose or isopropyl-β-D-thiogalactopyranoside (IPTG).
   2880..3467    -  rep_origin     ori: high-copy-number ColE1/pMB1/pBR322/pUC origin of replication
   3638..4498    -  CDS            AmpR: β-lactamase; bla; confers resistance to ampicillin, carbenicillin, and related antibiotics
   4499..4603    -  promoter       AmpR promoter: bla
   4656..5084    -  rep_origin     f1 ori (sequence partly withheld): f1 bacteriophage origin of replication; arrow indicates direction of (+) strand synthesis
   5089..5155    -  CDS            lacZα (fragment): LacZα fragment of β-galactosidase; lacZ fragment
   5162..6139    +  promoter       CMV IE94 promoter: enhancer/promoter region of simian cytomegalovirus major immediate early transcription unit IE94
>Addgene plasmid #53951 | MX1_pCSdest | addgene full sequence | sequence record 468736 | Addgene NGS Result
CGCCATTCTGCCTGGGGACGTCGGAGCAAGCTTGATTTAGGTGACACTATAGAATACAAGCTACTTGTTC
TTTTTGCAGGATCCCATCGATTCGAATTCAAGGATCACAAGTTTGTACAAAAAAGCAGGCACCATGGTTG
TTTCCGAAGTGGACATCGCAAAAGCTGATCCAGCTGCTGCATCCCACCCTCTATTACTGAATGGAGATGC
TACTGTGGCCCAGAAAAATCCAGGCTCGGTGGCTGAGAACAACCTGTGCAGCCAGTATGAGGAGAAGGTG
CGCCCCTGCATCGACCTCATTGACTCCCTGCGGGCTCTAGGTGTGGAGCAGGACCTGGCCCTGCCAGCCA
TCGCCGTCATCGGGGACCAGAGCTCGGGCAAGAGCTCCGTGTTGGAGGCACTGTCAGGAGTTGCCCTTCC
CAGAGGCAGCGGGATCGTGACCAGATGCCCGCTGGTGCTGAAACTGAAGAAACTTGTGAACGAAGATAAG
TGGAGAGGCAAGGTCAGTTACCAGGACTACGAGATTGAGATTTCGGATGCTTCAGAGGTAGAAAAGGAAA
TTAATAAAGCCCAGAATGCCATCGCCGGGGAAGGAATGGGAATCAGTCATGAGCTAATCACCCTGGAGAT
CAGCTCCCGAGATGTCCCGGATCTGACTCTAATAGACCTTCCTGGCATAACCAGAGTGGCTGTGGGCAAT
CAGCCTGCTGACATTGGGTATAAGATCAAGACACTCATCAAGAAGTACATCCAGAGGCAGGAGACAATCA
GCCTGGTGGTGGTCCCCAGTAATGTGGACATTGCCACCACAGAGGCTCTCAGCATGGCCCAGGAGGTGGA
CCCCGAGGGAGACAGGACCATCGGAATCTTGACGAAGCCTGATCTGGTGGACAAAGGAACTGAAGACAAG
GTTGTGGACGTGGTGCGGAACCTCGTGTTCCACCTGAAGAAGGGTTACATGATTGTCAAGTGCCGGGGCC
AGCAGGAGATCCAGGACCAGCTGAGCCTGTCCGAAGCCCTGCAGAGAGAGAAGATCTTCTTTGAGAACCA
CCCATATTTCAGGGATCTGCTGGAGGAAGGAAAGGCCACGGTTCCCTGCCTGGCAGAAAAACTTACCAGC
GAGCTCATCACACATATCTGTAAATCTCTGCCCCTGTTAGAAAATCAAATCAAGGAGACTCACCAGAGAA
TAACAGAGGAGCTACAAAAGTATGGTGTCGACATACCGGAAGACGAAAATGAAAAAATGTTCTTCCTGAT
AGATAAAATTAATGCCTTTAATCAGGACATCACTGCTCTCATGCAAGGAGAGGAAACTGTAGGGGAGGAA
GACATTCGGCTGTTTACCAGACTCCGACACGAGTTCCACAAATGGAGTACAATAATTGAAAACAATTTTC
AAGAAGGCCATAAAATTTTGAGTAGAAAAATCCAGAAATTTGAAAATCAGTATCGTGGTAGAGAGCTGCC
AGGCTTTGTGAATTACAGGACATTTGAGACAATCGTGAAACAGCAAATCAAGGCACTGGAAGAGCCGGCT
GTGGATATGCTACACACCGTGACGGATATGGTCCGGCTTGCTTTCACAGATGTTTCGATAAAAAATTTTG
AAGAGTTTTTTAACCTCCACAGAACCGCCAAGTCCAAAATTGAAGACATTAGAGCAGAACAAGAGAGAGA
AGGTGAGAAGCTGATCCGCCTCCACTTCCAGATGGAACAGATTGTCTACTGCCAGGACCAGGTATACAGG
GGTGCATTGCAGAAGGTCAGAGAGAAGGAGCTGGAAGAAGAAAAGAAGAAGAAATCCTGGGATTTTGGGG
CTTTCCAATCCAGCTCGGCAACAGACTCTTCCATGGAGGAGATCTTTCAGCACCTGATGGCCTATCACCA
GGAGGCCAGCAAGCGCATCTCCAGCCACATCCCTTTGATCATCCAGTTCTTCATGCTCCAGACGTACGGC
CAGCAGCTTCAGAAGGCCATGCTGCAGCTCCTGCAGGACAAGGACACCTACAGCTGGCTCCTGAAGGAGC
GGAGCGACACCAGCGACAAGCGGAAGTTCCTGAAGGAGCGGCTTGCACGGCTGACGCAGGCTCGGCGCCG
GCTTGCCCAGTTCCCCGGTTAAAACCCAGCTTTCTTGTACAAAGTGGTGATCCTCTCGAGCCTCTAGAAC
TATAGTGAGTCGTATTACGTAGATCCAGACATGATAAGATACATTGATGAGTTTGGACAAACCACAACTA
GAATGCAGTGAAAAAAATGCTTTATTTGTGAAATTTGTGATGCTATTGCTTTATTTGTAACCATTATAAG
CTGCAATAAACAAGTTAACAACAACAATTGCATTCATTTTATGTTTCAGGTTCAGGGGGAGGTGTGGGAG
GTTTTTTAATTCGCGGCCGCGGCGCCAATGCATTGGGCCCGGTACCCAGCTTTTGTTCCCTTTAGTGAGG
GTTAATTGCGCGCTTGGCGTAATCATGGTCATAGCTGTTTCCTGTGTGAAATTGTTATCCGCTCACAATT
CCACACAACATACGAGCCGGGAGCATAAAGTGTAAAGCCTGGGGTGCCTAATGAGTGAGCTAACTCACAT
TAATTGCGTTGCGCTCACTGCCCGCTTTCCAGTCGGGAAACCTGTCGTGCCAGCTGCATTAATGAATCGG
CCAACGCGCGGGGAGAGGCGGTTTGCGTATTGGGCGCTCTTCCGCTTCCTCGCTCACTGACTCGCTGCGC
TCGGTCGTTCGGCTGCGGCGAGCGGTATCAGCTCACTCAAAGGCGGTAATACGGTTATCCACAGAATCAG
GGGATAACGCAGGAAAGAACATGTGAGCAAAAGGCCAGCAAAAGGCCAGGAACCGTAAAAAGGCCGCGTT
GCTGGCGTTTTTCCATAGGCTCCGCCCCCCTGACGAGCATCACAAAAATCGACGCTCAAGTCAGAGGTGG
CGAAACCCGACAGGACTATAAAGATACCAGGCGTTTCCCCCTGGAAGCTCCCTCGTGCGCTCTCCTGTTC
CGACCCTGCCGCTTACCGGATACCTGTCCGCCTTTCTCCCTTCGGGAAGCGTGGCGCTTTCTCATAGCTC
ACGCTGTAGGTATCTCAGTTCGGTGTAGGTCGTTCGCTCCAAGCTGGGCTGTGTGCACGAACCCCCGTTC
AGCCCGACCGCTGCGCCTTATCCGGTAACTATCGTCTTGAGTCCAACCCGGTAAGACACGACTTATCGCC
ACTGGCAGCAGCCACTGGTAACAGGATTAGCAGAGCGAGGTATGTAGGCGGTGCTACAGAGTTCTTGAAG
TGGTGGCCTAACTACGGCTACACTAGAAGAACAGTATTTGGTATCTGCGCTCTGCTGAAGCCAGTTACCT
TCGGAAAAAGAGTTGGTAGCTCTTGATCCGGCAAACAAACCACCGCTGGTAGCGGTGGTTTTTTTGTTTG
CAAGCAGCAGATTACGCGCAGAAAAAAAGGATCTCAAGAAGATCCTTTGATCTTTTCTACGGGGTCTGAC
GCTCAGTGGAACGAAAACTCACGTTAAGGGATTTTGGTCATGAGATTATCAAAAAGGATCTTCACCTAGA
TCCTTTTAAATTAAAAATGAAGTTTTAAATCAATCTAAAGTATATATGAGTAAACTTGGTCTGACAGTTA
CCAATGCTTAATCAGTGAGGCACCTATCTCAGCGATCTGTCTATTTCGTTCATCCATAGTTGCCTGACTC
CCCGTCGTGTAGATAACTACGATACGGGAGGGCTTACCATCTGGCCCCAGTGCTGCAATGATACCGCGAG
ACCCACGCTCACCGGCTCCAGATTTATCAGCAATAAACCAGCCAGCCGGAAGGGCCGAGCGCAGAAGTGG
TCCTGCAACTTTATCCGCCTCCATCCAGTCTATTAATTGTTGCCGGGAAGCTAGAGTAAGTAGTTCGCCA
GTTAATAGTTTGCGCAACGTTGTTGCCATTGCTACAGGCATCGTGGTGTCACGCTCGTCGTTTGGTATGG
CTTCATTCAGCTCCGGTTCCCAACGATCAAGGCGAGTTACATGATCCCCCATGTTGTGCAAAAAAGCGGT
TAGCTCCTTCGGTCCTCCGATCGTTGTCAGAAGTAAGTTGGCCGCAGTGTTATCACTCATGGTTATGGCA
GCACTGCATAATTCTCTTACTGTCATGCCATCCGTAAGATGCTTTTCTGTGACTGGTGAGTACTCAACCA
AGTCATTCTGAGAATAGTGTATGCGGCGACCGAGTTGCTCTTGCCCGGCGTCAATACGGGATAATACCGC
GCCACATAGCAGAACTTTAAAAGTGCTCATCATTGGAAAACGTTCTTCGGGGCGAAAACTCTCAAGGATC
TTACCGCTGTTGAGATCCAGTTCGATGTAACCCACTCGTGCACCCAACTGATCTTCAGCATCTTTTACTT
TCACCAGCGTTTCTGGGTGAGCAAAAACAGGAAGGCAAAATGCCGCAAAAAAGGGAATAAGGGCGACACG
GAAATGTTGAATACTCATACTCTTCCTTTTTCAATATTATTGAAGCATTTATCAGGGTTATTGTCTCATG
AGCGGATACATATTTGAATGTATTTAGAAAAATAAACAAATAGGGGTTCCGCGCACATTTCCCCGAAAAG
TGCCACCTAAATTGTAAGCGTTAATATTTTGTTAAAATTCGCGTTAAATTTTTGTTAAATCAGCTCATTT
TTTAACCAATAGGCCGAAATCGGCAAAATCCCTTATAAATCAAAAGAATAGACCGAGATAGGGT
[37 nt withheld, positions 4755-4791]
AAAGAACGTGGACTCCAACGTCAAAGG
[49 nt withheld, positions 4819-4867]
T
[91 nt withheld, positions 4869-4959]
G
[124 nt withheld, positions 4961-5084]
CCCATTCGCCATTCAGGCTGCGCAACTGTTGGGAAGGGCGATCGGTGCGGGCCTCTTCGCTATTACGCCA
GTCGACCGCCAATTCAATATGGCGTATATGGACTCATGCCAATTCAATATGGTGGATCTGGACCTGTGCC
AATTCAATATGGCGTATATGGACTCGTGCCAATTCAATATGGTGGATCTGGACCCCAGCCAATTCAATAT
GGCGGACTTGGCACCATGCCAATTCAATATGGCGGACCTGGCACTGTGCCAACTGGGGAGGGGTCTACTT
GGCACGGTGCCAAGTTTGAGGAGGGGTCTTGGCCCTGTGCCAAGTCCGCCATATTGAATTGGCATGGTGC
CAATAATGGCGGCCATATTGGCTATATGCCAGGATCAATATATAGGCAATATCCAATATGGCCCTATGCC
AATATGGCTATTGGCCAGGTTCAATACTATGTATTGGCCCTATGCCATATAGTATTCCATATATGGGTTT
TCCTATTGACGTAGATAGCCCCTCCCAATGGGCGGTCCCATATACCATATATGGGGCTTCCTAATACCGC
CCATAGCCACTCCCCCATTGACGTCAATGGTCTCTATATATGGTCTTTCCTATTGACGTCATATGGGCGG
TCCTATTGACGTATATGGCGCCTCCCCCATTGACGTCAATTACGGTAAATGGCCCGCCTGGCTCAATGCC
CATTGACGTCAATAGGACCACCCACCATTGACGTCAATGGGATGGCTCATTGCCCATTCATATCCGTTCT
CACGCCCCCTATTGACGTCAATGACGGTAAATGGCCCACTTGGCAGTACATCAATATCTATTAATAGTAA
CTTGGCAAGTACATTACTATTGGAAGTACGCCAGGGTACATTGGCAGTACTCCCATTGACGTCAATGGCG
GTAAATGGCCCGCGATGGCTGCCAAGTACATCCCCATTGACGTCAATGGGGAGGGGCAATGACGCAAATG
GGCGTTCCATTGACGTAAATGGGCGGTAGGCGTGCCTAATGGGAGGTCTATATAAGCAATGCTCGTTTAG
GGAAC
