>Addgene plasmid #53951 | MX1_pCSdest | addgene partial sequence | sequence record 166919 | SP6 5'-ATTTAGGTGACACTATAG-3'
CATCGATTCGAATTCAAGGATCACAAGTTTGTACAAAAAAGCAGGCACCATGGTTGTTTCCGAAGTGGAC
ATCGCAAAAGCTGATCCAGCTGCTGCATCCCACCCTCTATTACTGAATGGAGATGCTACTGTGGCCCAGA
AAAATCCAGGCTCGGTGGCTGAGAACAACCTGTGCAGCCAGTATGAGGAGAAGGTGCGCCCCTGCATCGA
CCTCATTGACTCCCTGCGGGCTCTAGGTGTGGAGCAGGACCTGGCCCTGCCAGCCATCGCCGTCATCGGG
GACCAGAGCTCGGGCAAGAGCTCCGTGTTGGAGGCACTGTCAGGAGTTGCCCTTCCCAGAGGCAGCGGGA
TCGTGACCAGATGCCCGCTGGTGCTGAAACTGAAGAAACTTGTGAACGAAGATAAGTGGAGAGGCAAGGT
CAGTTACCAGGACTACGAGATTGAGATTTCGGATGCTTCAGAGGTAGAAAAGGAAATTAATAAAGCCCAG
AATGCCATCGCCGGGGAAGGAATGGGAATCAGTCATGAGCTAATCACCCTGGAGATCAGCTCCCGAGATG
TCCCGGATCTGACTCTAATAGACCTTCCTGGCATAACCAGAGTGGCTGTGGGCAATCAGCCTGCTGACAT
TGGGTATAAGATCAAGACACTCATCAAGAAGTACATCCAGAGGCAGGAGACAATCAGCCTGGTGGTGGTC
CCCAGTAATGTGGACATTGCCACCACAGAGGCTCTCAGCATGGCCCAGGAGGTGGACCCCGAGGGAGACA
GGACCATCGGAATCTTGACGAAGCCTGATCTGGTGGACAAAGGAACTGAAGACAAGGTTGTGGACGTGGT
GCGGAACCTCGTGTTCCACCTGAAGAAGG
