>Addgene plasmid #53951 | MX1_pCSdest | addgene partial sequence | sequence record 166920 | EBV-rev 5'-GTGGTTTGTCCAAACTCATC-3'
ATACGACTCACTATAGTTTCTAGAGGCTCGAGAGGATCACCACTTTGTACAAGAAAGCTGGGTTTTAACC
GGGGAACTGGGCAAGCCGGCGCCGAGCCTGCGTCAGCCGTGCAAGCCGCTCCTTCAGGAACTTCCGCTTG
TCGCTGGTGTCGCTCCGCTCCTTCAGGAGCCAGCTGTAGGTGTCCTTGTCCTGCAGGAGCTGCAGCATGG
CCTTCTGAAGCTGCTGGCCGTACGTCTGGAGCATGAAGAACTGGATGATCAAAGGGATGTGGCTGGAGAT
GCGCTTGCTGGCCTCCTGGTGATAGGCCATCAGGTGCTGAAAGATCTCCTCCATGGAAGAGTCTGTTGCC
GAGCTGGATTGGAAAGCCCCAAAATCCCAGGATTTCTTCTTCTTTTCTTCTTCCAGCTCCTTCTCTCTGA
CCTTCTGCAATGCACCCCTGTATACCTGGTCCTGGCAGTAGACAATCTGTTCCATCTGGAAGTGGAGGCG
GATCAGCTTCTCACCTTCTCTCTCTTGTTCTGCTCTAATGTCTTCAATTTTGGACTTGGCGGTTCTGTGG
AGGTTAAAAAACTCTTCAAAATTTTTTATCGAAACATCTGTGAAAGCAAGCCGGACCATATCCGTCACGG
TGTGTAGCATATCCACAGCCGGCTCTTCCAGTGCCTTGATTTGCTGTTTCACGATTGTCTCAAATGTCCT
GTAATTCACAAAGCCTGGCAGCTCTCTACCACGATACTGATTTTCAAATTTCTGGATTTTTCTACTCAAA
ATTTTATGGCCTTCTTGAAAATTGTTTTCAATTATTGTACTCCATTTGTGGA
